Addgene plasmid #102878: ET8-GPIba-6His
Purpose: Wild type human platelet membrane protein GPIb alpha (1-290aa) with 6Histag at the C-terminus
Depositing lab: Timothy Springer. Depositing organization: Boston Children's Hospital. Publication: Flow-induced elongation of von Willebrand factor precedes tension-dependent activation. Fu H, Jiang Y, Yang D, Scheiflinger F, Wong WP, Springer TA. Nat Commun. 2017 Aug 23;8(1):324. doi: 10.1038/s41467-017-00230-2. PubMed 28831047.
Backbone
  Vector backbone: ET8
  Backbone size w/o insert (bp): 5374
  Total vector size (bp): 6244
  Modifications to backbone: The ET8 vector was modified from the commercial vector pIRES2-EGFP from BD Biosciences.
  Vector type: Mammalian Expression
  Selectable markers: Neomycin (select with G418)
Growth in bacteria
  Bacterial resistance: Kanamycin, 50 μg/mL
  Growth temperature: 37°C
  Growth strain: DH5alpha
  Copy number: High Copy
Gene/Insert
  Gene/Insert name: Human platelet membrane protein GPIb alpha 1-290aa (alt name: GPIba)
  Species: H. sapiens (human)
  Insert size (bp): 870
  Entrez Gene: GP1BA (a.k.a. BDPLT1, BDPLT3, BSS, CD42B, CD42b-alpha, DBPLT3, GP1B, GPIbA, GPIbalpha, VWDP)
  Promoter: CMV promoter
  Tag / fusion protein: 6xHis tag (C terminal on insert)
  Cloning method: Ligation Independent Cloning
  Sequencing primers: 5′ CMV Forward; 3′ TCTCGACACCCTTCTCCTCCA
Terms and licenses: Academic/Nonprofit Terms; Industry Terms: Not Available to Industry
How to cite: ET8-GPIba-6His was a gift from Timothy Springer (Addgene plasmid # 102878 ; http://n2t.net/addgene:102878 ; RRID:Addgene_102878)
