[The description below was written by a language model from this plasmid's Addgene catalogue record and pLannotate feature annotations shown in this document.]
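Description:
ET8-GPIba-6His is a 6.2 kb mammalian expression plasmid built on ET8, a vector derived from the commercial bicistronic plasmid pIRES2-EGFP. It expresses the wild-type N-terminal portion of human platelet glycoprotein Ib alpha (GP1BA, residues 1–290), the region of the receptor that binds the A1 domain of von Willebrand factor. Transcription is driven by the human CMV immediate-early enhancer and promoter. Immediately upstream of the GPIbα coding region, the feature table picks up a short fragment matching an immunoglobulin kappa light-chain V region. Its position suggests a heterologous secretion signal peptide, although the record does not say so explicitly. A 6xHis tag follows the insert at the C-terminus, allowing metal-affinity purification and detection of the truncated protein, which lacks the rest of the receptor beyond residue 290.

Downstream of the tagged insert, an EMCV internal ribosome entry site directs translation of EGFP from the same transcript, which ends at an SV40 polyadenylation signal. Green fluorescence therefore reports on cells expressing the GPIbα message and can be used to identify or enrich transfected cells. A separate cassette places the Tn5 NeoR/KanR gene under tandem bacterial (bla) and SV40 early promoters with an HSV TK poly(A) signal, giving kanamycin resistance in E. coli and G418 selection in mammalian cells. The plasmid replicates at high copy from a ColE1/pUC-type origin and also carries an f1 origin. The small ble, bGH poly(A) and large T antigen fragments annotated are likely backbone remnants. The depositor and repository sequences give essentially identical annotations. The associated work concerns flow- and tension-dependent activation of von Willebrand factor, consistent with use of this construct to produce recombinant GPIbα for binding studies.
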