Features (pLannotate 1.2.2; 17 found; start..end, strand, type, name):
     61..364     +  enhancer       CMV enhancer: human cytomegalovirus immediate early enhancer
    365..568     +  promoter       CMV promoter: human cytomegalovirus (CMV) immediate early promoter
    613..672     +  CDS            IGKV1D-42 (fragment): KVD42_HUMAN - Experimental evidence at protein level: Swiss-Prot protein existence level 1. Probable non-functional open reading frame (ORF) of V region of the variable domain of immunoglobulin light chains (PubMed:24600447). Non-functional ORF generally cannot participate in the synthesis of a productive immunoglobulin chain due to altered V- (D)-J or switch recombination and/or splicing site (at mRNA level) and/or conserved amino acid change (protein level) (PubMed:9619395). Immunoglobulins, also known as antibodies, are membrane-bound or secreted glycoproteins produced by B lymphocytes. In
    679..1554    +  CDS            GP1BA (fragment): GP1BA_HUMAN - Experimental evidence at protein level: Swiss-Prot protein existence level 1. GP-Ib, a surface membrane protein of platelets, participates in the formation of platelet plugs by binding to the A1 domain of vWF, which is already bound to the subendothelium. From Homo sapiens (Human).
   1558..1575    +  CDS            7xHis (fragment): 6xHis affinity tag
   1714..2176    +  misc_feature   IRES: internal ribosome entry site (IRES) of the encephalomyocarditis virus (EMCV)
   2190..2909    +  CDS            EGFP: the original enhanced GFP (Yang et al., 1996) mammalian codon-optimized
   2926..3009    +  CDS            large T antigen (fragment): large T antigen from SV40 (simian virus 40)
   3032..3153    +  polyA_signal   SV40 poly(A) signal: SV40 polyadenylation signal
   3187..3615    -  rep_origin     f1 ori (sequence partly withheld): f1 bacteriophage origin of replication; arrow indicates direction of (+) strand synthesis
   3642..3746    +  promoter       AmpR promoter: bla
   3748..4105    +  promoter       SV40 promoter: SV40 enhancer and early promoter
   4140..4934    +  CDS            NeoR/KanR: aminoglycoside phosphotransferase from Tn5; aph(3')-II (or nptII); confers resistance to neomycin, kanamycin, and G418 (Geneticin®)
   4955..5107    +  CDS            ble (fragment): BLE_KLEPN - Experimental evidence at protein level: Swiss-Prot protein existence level 1. Binding protein with a strong affinity to the bleomycin family of antibiotics. Binds to CL990; an antimitotic-antibiotic compound. From Klebsiella pneumoniae.
   5166..5213    +  polyA_signal   HSV TK poly(A) signal: herpes simplex virus thymidine kinase polyadenylation signal (Cole and Stacy, 1985)
   5304..5320    -  polyA_signal   bGH poly(A) signal (fragment): bovine growth hormone polyadenylation signal
   5542..6130    +  rep_origin     ori: high-copy-number ColE1/pMB1/pBR322/pUC origin of replication
>Addgene plasmid #102878 | ET8-GPIba-6His | depositor full sequence | sequence record 194645 | Wild-type GPIb alpha is from #679 to #1548.
TAGTTATTAATAGTAATCAATTACGGGGTCATTAGTTCATAGCCCATATATGGAGTTCCGCGTTACATAA
CTTACGGTAAATGGCCCGCCTGGCTGACCGCCCAACGACCCCCGCCCATTGACGTCAATAATGACGTATG
TTCCCATAGTAACGCCAATAGGGACTTTCCATTGACGTCAATGGGTGGAGTATTTACGGTAAACTGCCCA
CTTGGCAGTACATCAAGTGTATCATATGCCAAGTACGCCCCCTATTGACGTCAATGACGGTAAATGGCCC
GCCTGGCATTATGCCCAGTACATGACCTTATGGGACTTTCCTACTTGGCAGTACATCTACGTATTAGTCA
TCGCTATTACCATGGTGATGCGGTTTTGGCAGTACATCAATGGGCGTGGATAGCGGTTTGACTCACGGGG
ATTTCCAAGTCTCCACCCCATTGACGTCAATGGGAGTTTGTTTTGGCACCAAAATCAACGGGACTTTCCA
AAATGTCGTAACAACTCCGCCCCATTGACGCAAATGGGCGGTAGGCGTGTACGGTGGGAGGTCTATATAA
GCAGAGCTGGTTTAGTGAACCGTCAGATCCGCTAGCGTCGACGTACGCCACCATGGATATGAGAGTTCCT
GCTCAATTGCTGGGGTTGCTCTTGCTCTGGTTCAGTGGGGTGTTGGGGCACCCCATCTGTGAGGTCTCCA
AAGTGGCCAGCCACCTAGAAGTGAACTGTGACAAGAGGAATCTGACAGCGCTGCCTCCAGACCTGCCGAA
AGACACAACCATCCTCCACCTGAGTGAGAACCTCCTGTACACCTTCTCCCTGGCAACCCTGATGCCTTAC
ACTCGCCTCACTCAGCTGAACCTAGATAGGTGCGAGCTCACCAAGCTCCAGGTCGATGGGACGCTGCCAG
TGCTGGGGACCCTGGATCTATCCCACAATCAGCTGCAAAGCCTGCCCTTGCTAGGGCAGACACTGCCTGC
TCTCACCGTCCTGGACGTCTCCTTCAACCGGCTGACCTCGCTGCCTCTTGGTGCCCTGCGTGGTCTTGGT
GAACTCCAAGAGCTCTACCTGAAAGGCAATGAGCTGAAGACCCTGCCCCCAGGGCTCCTGACGCCCACAC
CCAAGCTGGAGAAGCTCAGTCTGGCTAACAACAACTTGACTGAGCTCCCCGCTGGGCTCCTGAATGGGCT
GGAGAATCTCGACACCCTTCTCCTCCAAGAGAACTCGCTGTATACAATACCAAAGGGCTTTTTTGGGTCC
CACCTCCTGCCTTTTGCTTTTCTCCACGGGAACCCCTGGTTATGCAACTGTGAGATCCTCTATTTTCGTC
GCTGGCTGCAGGACAATGCTGAAAATGTCTACGTATGGAAGCAAGGTGTGGACGTCAAGGCCATGACCTC
TAACGTGGCCAGTGTGCAGTGTGACAATTCAGACAAGTTTCCCGTCTACAAATACCCAGGAAAGGGGTGC
CCCACCCTTGGTGATGAAGGTGACACAGACCTATATGATTACTACCCAGAAGAGGACACTGAGGGCGATA
AGGTGCGTGGCAGCGGCCATCACCATCACCATCACGCGTAAACTAGTGGCGCGCCGGATCCGCCCCTCTC
CCTCCCCCCCCCCTAACGTTACTGGCCGAAGCCGCTTGGAATAAGGCCGGTGTGCGTTTGTCTATATGTT
ATTTTCCACCATATTGCCGTCTTTTGGCAATGTGAGGGCCCGGAAACCTGGCCCTGTCTTCTTGACGAGC
ATTCCTAGGGGTCTTTCCCCTCTCGCCAAAGGAATGCAAGGTCTGTTGAATGTCGTGAAGGAAGCAGTTC
CTCTGGAAGCTTCTTGAAGACAAACAACGTCTGTAGCGACCCTTTGCAGGCAGCGGAACCCCCCACCTGG
CGACAGGTGCCTCTGCGGCCAAAAGCCACGTGTATAAGATACACCTGCAAAGGCGGCACAACCCCAGTGC
CACGTTGTGAGTTGGATAGTTGTGGAAAGAGTCAAATGGCTCTCCTCAAGCGTATTCAACAAGGGGCTGA
AGGATGCCCAGAAGGTACCCCATTGTATGGGATCTGATCTGGGGCCTCGGTGCACATGCTTTACATGTGT
TTAGTCGAGGTTAAAAAAACGTCTAGGCCCCCCGAACCACGGGGACGTGGTTTTCCTTTGAAAAACACGA
TGATAATATGGCCACAACCATGGTGAGCAAGGGCGAGGAGCTGTTCACCGGGGTGGTGCCCATCCTGGTC
GAGCTGGACGGCGACGTAAACGGCCACAAGTTCAGCGTGTCCGGCGAGGGCGAGGGCGATGCCACCTACG
GCAAGCTGACCCTGAAGTTCATCTGCACCACCGGCAAGCTGCCCGTGCCCTGGCCCACCCTCGTGACCAC
CCTGACCTACGGCGTGCAGTGCTTCAGCCGCTACCCCGACCACATGAAGCAGCACGACTTCTTCAAGTCC
GCCATGCCCGAAGGCTACGTCCAGGAGCGCACCATCTTCTTCAAGGACGACGGCAACTACAAGACCCGCG
CCGAGGTGAAGTTCGAGGGCGACACCCTGGTGAACCGCATCGAGCTGAAGGGCATCGACTTCAAGGAGGA
CGGCAACATCCTGGGGCACAAGCTGGAGTACAACTACAACAGCCACAACGTCTATATCATGGCCGACAAG
CAGAAGAACGGCATCAAGGTGAACTTCAAGATCCGCCACAACATCGAGGACGGCAGCGTGCAGCTCGCCG
ACCACTACCAGCAGAACACCCCCATCGGCGACGGCCCCGTGCTGCTGCCCGACAACCACTACCTGAGCAC
CCAGTCCGCCCTGAGCAAAGACCCCAACGAGAAGCGCGATCACATGGTCCTGCTGGAGTTCGTGACCGCC
GCCGGGATCACTCTCGGCATGGACGAGCTGTACAAGTAAAGCGGCCGCGACTCTAGATCATAATCAGCCA
TACCACATTTGTAGAGGTTTTACTTGCTTTAAAAAACCTCCCACACCTCCCCCTGAACCTGAAACATAAA
ATGAATGCAATTGTTGTTGTTAACTTGTTTATTGCAGCTTATAATGGTTACAAATAAAGCAATAGCATCA
CAAATTTCACAAATAAAGCATTTTTTTCACTGCATTCTAGTTGTGGTTTGTCCAAACTCATCAATGTATC
TTAAGGCGTAAATTGTAAGCGTTAATATTTTGTTAAAATTCGCGTTAAATTTTTGTTAAATCAGCTCATT
TTTTAACCAATAGGCCGAAATCGGCAAAATCCCTTATAAATCAAAAGAATAGACCGAGATAGGGT
[37 nt withheld, positions 3286-3322]
AAAGAACGTGGACTCCAACGTCAAAGG
[49 nt withheld, positions 3350-3398]
T
[91 nt withheld, positions 3400-3490]
G
[124 nt withheld, positions 3492-3615]
CAGGTGGCACTTTTCGGGGAAATGTGCGCGGAACCCCTATTTGTTTATTTTTCTAAATACATTCAAATAT
GTATCCGCTCATGAGACAATAACCCTGATAAATGCTTCAATAATATTGAAAAAGGAAGAGTCCTGAGGCG
GAAAGAACCAGCTGTGGAATGTGTGTCAGTTAGGGTGTGGAAAGTCCCCAGGCTCCCCAGCAGGCAGAAG
TATGCAAAGCATGCATCTCAATTAGTCAGCAACCAGGTGTGGAAAGTCCCCAGGCTCCCCAGCAGGCAGA
AGTATGCAAAGCATGCATCTCAATTAGTCAGCAACCATAGTCCCGCCCCTAACTCCGCCCATCCCGCCCC
TAACTCCGCCCAGTTCCGCCCATTCTCCGCCCCATGGCTGACTAATTTTTTTTATTTATGCAGAGGCCGA
GGCCGCCTCGGCCTCTGAGCTATTCCAGAAGTAGTGAGGAGGCTTTTTTGGAGGCCTAGGCTTTTGCAAA
GATCGATCAAGAGACAGGATGAGGATCGTTTCGCATGATTGAACAAGATGGATTGCACGCAGGTTCTCCG
GCCGCTTGGGTGGAGAGGCTATTCGGCTATGACTGGGCACAACAGACAATCGGCTGCTCTGATGCCGCCG
TGTTCCGGCTGTCAGCGCAGGGGCGCCCGGTTCTTTTTGTCAAGACCGACCTGTCCGGTGCCCTGAATGA
ACTGCAAGACGAGGCAGCGCGGCTATCGTGGCTGGCCACGACGGGCGTTCCTTGCGCAGCTGTGCTCGAC
GTTGTCACTGAAGCGGGAAGGGACTGGCTGCTATTGGGCGAAGTGCCGGGGCAGGATCTCCTGTCATCTC
ACCTTGCTCCTGCCGAGAAAGTATCCATCATGGCTGATGCAATGCGGCGGCTGCATACGCTTGATCCGGC
TACCTGCCCATTCGACCACCAAGCGAAACATCGCATCGAGCGAGCACGTACTCGGATGGAAGCCGGTCTT
GTCGATCAGGATGATCTGGACGAAGAGCATCAGGGGCTCGCGCCAGCCGAACTGTTCGCCAGGCTCAAGG
CGAGCATGCCCGACGGCGAGGATCTCGTCGTGACCCATGGCGATGCCTGCTTGCCGAATATCATGGTGGA
AAATGGCCGCTTTTCTGGATTCATCGACTGTGGCCGGCTGGGTGTGGCGGACCGCTATCAGGACATAGCG
TTGGCTACCCGTGATATTGCTGAAGAGCTTGGCGGCGAATGGGCTGACCGCTTCCTCGTGCTTTACGGTA
TCGCCGCTCCCGATTCGCAGCGCATCGCCTTCTATCGCCTTCTTGACGAGTTCTTCTGAGCGGGACTCTG
GGGTTCGAAATGACCGACCAAGCGACGCCCAACCTGCCATCACGAGATTTCGATTCCACCGCCGCCTTCT
ATGAAAGGTTGGGCTTCGGAATCGTTTTCCGGGACGCCGGCTGGATGATCCTCCAGCGCGGGGATCTCAT
GCTGGAGTTCTTCGCCCACCCTAGGGGGAGGCTAACTGAAACACGGAAGGAGACAATACCGGAAGGAACC
CGCGCTATGACGGCAATAAAAAGACAGAATAAAACGCACGGTGTTGGGTCGTTTGTTCATAAACGCGGGG
TTCGGTCCCAGGGCTGGCACTCTGTCGATACCCCACCGAGACCCCATTGGGGCCAATACGCCCGCGTTTC
TTCCTTTTCCCCACCCCACCCCCCAAGTTCGGGTGAAGGCCCAGGGCTCGCAGCCAACGTCGGGGCGGCA
GGCCCTGCCATAGCCTCAGGTTACTCATATATACTTTAGATTGATTTAAAACTTCATTTTTAATTTAAAA
GGATCTAGGTGAAGATCCTTTTTGATAATCTCATGACCAAAATCCCTTAACGTGAGTTTTCGTTCCACTG
AGCGTCAGACCCCGTAGAAAAGATCAAAGGATCTTCTTGAGATCCTTTTTTTCTGCGCGTAATCTGCTGC
TTGCAAACAAAAAAACCACCGCTACCAGCGGTGGTTTGTTTGCCGGATCAAGAGCTACCAACTCTTTTTC
CGAAGGTAACTGGCTTCAGCAGAGCGCAGATACCAAATACTGTCCTTCTAGTGTAGCCGTAGTTAGGCCA
CCACTTCAAGAACTCTGTAGCACCGCCTACATACCTCGCTCTGCTAATCCTGTTACCAGTGGCTGCTGCC
AGTGGCGATAAGTCGTGTCTTACCGGGTTGGACTCAAGACGATAGTTACCGGATAAGGCGCAGCGGTCGG
GCTGAACGGGGGGTTCGTGCACACAGCCCAGCTTGGAGCGAACGACCTACACCGAACTGAGATACCTACA
GCGTGAGCTATGAGAAAGCGCCACGCTTCCCGAAGGGAGAAAGGCGGACAGGTATCCGGTAAGCGGCAGG
GTCGGAACAGGAGAGCGCACGAGGGAGCTTCCAGGGGGAAACGCCTGGTATCTTTATAGTCCTGTCGGGT
TTCGCCACCTCTGACTTGAGCGTCGATTTTTGTGATGCTCGTCAGGGGGGCGGAGCCTATGGAAAAACGC
CAGCAACGCGGCCTTTTTACGGTTCCTGGCCTTTTGCTGGCCTTTTGCTCACATGTTCTTTCCTGCGTTA
TCCCCTGATTCTGTGGATAACCGTATTACCGCCATGCAT
