Features (pLannotate 1.2.2; 17 found; start..end, strand, type, name):
     61..364     +  enhancer       CMV enhancer: human cytomegalovirus immediate early enhancer
    365..568     +  promoter       CMV promoter: human cytomegalovirus (CMV) immediate early promoter
    613..672     +  CDS            IGKV1D-42 (fragment): KVD42_HUMAN - Experimental evidence at protein level: Swiss-Prot protein existence level 1. Probable non-functional open reading frame (ORF) of V region of the variable domain of immunoglobulin light chains (PubMed:24600447). Non-functional ORF generally cannot participate in the synthesis of a productive immunoglobulin chain due to altered V- (D)-J or switch recombination and/or splicing site (at mRNA level) and/or conserved amino acid change (protein level) (PubMed:9619395). Immunoglobulins, also known as antibodies, are membrane-bound or secreted glycoproteins produced by B lymphocytes. In
    679..1554    +  CDS            GP1BA (fragment): GP1BA_HUMAN - Experimental evidence at protein level: Swiss-Prot protein existence level 1. GP-Ib, a surface membrane protein of platelets, participates in the formation of platelet plugs by binding to the A1 domain of vWF, which is already bound to the subendothelium. From Homo sapiens (Human).
   1558..1575    +  CDS            7xHis (fragment): 6xHis affinity tag
   1603..2189    +  misc_feature   IRES2: internal ribosome entry site (IRES) of the encephalomyocarditis virus (EMCV)
   2190..2909    +  CDS            EGFP: the original enhanced GFP (Yang et al., 1996) mammalian codon-optimized
   2926..3009    +  CDS            large T antigen (fragment): large T antigen from SV40 (simian virus 40)
   3032..3153    +  polyA_signal   SV40 poly(A) signal: SV40 polyadenylation signal
   3187..3615    -  rep_origin     f1 ori (sequence partly withheld): f1 bacteriophage origin of replication; arrow indicates direction of (+) strand synthesis
   3642..3746    +  promoter       AmpR promoter: bla
   3748..4105    +  promoter       SV40 promoter: SV40 enhancer and early promoter
   4140..4934    +  CDS            NeoR/KanR: aminoglycoside phosphotransferase from Tn5; aph(3')-II (or nptII); confers resistance to neomycin, kanamycin, and G418 (Geneticin®)
   4955..5107    +  CDS            ble (fragment): BLE_KLEPN - Experimental evidence at protein level: Swiss-Prot protein existence level 1. Binding protein with a strong affinity to the bleomycin family of antibiotics. Binds to CL990; an antimitotic-antibiotic compound. From Klebsiella pneumoniae.
   5166..5213    +  polyA_signal   HSV TK poly(A) signal: herpes simplex virus thymidine kinase polyadenylation signal (Cole and Stacy, 1985)
   5304..5320    -  polyA_signal   bGH poly(A) signal (fragment): bovine growth hormone polyadenylation signal
   5542..6130    +  rep_origin     ori: high-copy-number ColE1/pMB1/pBR322/pUC origin of replication
>Addgene plasmid #102878 | ET8-GPIba-6His | addgene full sequence | sequence record 198799 | Addgene NGS Result
TAGTTATTAATAGTAATCAATTACGGGGTCATTAGTTCATAGCCCATATATGGAGTTCCGCGTTACATAA
CTTACGGTAAATGGCCCGCCTGGCTGACCGCCCAACGACCCCCGCCCATTGACGTCAATAATGACGTATG
TTCCCATAGTAACGCCAATAGGGACTTTCCATTGACGTCAATGGGTGGAGTATTTACGGTAAACTGCCCA
CTTGGCAGTACATCAAGTGTATCATATGCCAAGTACGCCCCCTATTGACGTCAATGACGGTAAATGGCCC
GCCTGGCATTATGCCCAGTACATGACCTTATGGGACTTTCCTACTTGGCAGTACATCTACGTATTAGTCA
TCGCTATTACCATGGTGATGCGGTTTTGGCAGTACATCAATGGGCGTGGATAGCGGTTTGACTCACGGGG
ATTTCCAAGTCTCCACCCCATTGACGTCAATGGGAGTTTGTTTTGGCACCAAAATCAACGGGACTTTCCA
AAATGTCGTAACAACTCCGCCCCATTGACGCAAATGGGCGGTAGGCGTGTACGGTGGGAGGTCTATATAA
GCAGAGCTGGTTTAGTGAACCGTCAGATCCGCTAGCGTCGACGTACGCCACCATGGATATGAGAGTTCCT
GCTCAATTGCTGGGGTTGCTCTTGCTCTGGTTCAGTGGGGTGTTGGGGCACCCCATCTGTGAGGTCTCCA
AAGTGGCCAGCCACCTAGAAGTGAACTGTGACAAGAGGAATCTGACAGCGCTGCCTCCAGACCTGCCGAA
AGACACAACCATCCTCCACCTGAGTGAGAACCTCCTGTACACCTTCTCCCTGGCAACCCTGATGCCTTAC
ACTCGCCTCACTCAGCTGAACCTAGATAGGTGCGAGCTCACCAAGCTCCAGGTCGATGGGACGCTGCCAG
TGCTGGGGACCCTGGATCTATCCCACAATCAGCTGCAAAGCCTGCCCTTGCTAGGGCAGACACTGCCTGC
TCTCACCGTCCTGGACGTCTCCTTCAACCGGCTGACCTCGCTGCCTCTTGGTGCCCTGCGTGGTCTTGGT
GAACTCCAAGAGCTCTACCTGAAAGGCAATGAGCTGAAGACCCTGCCCCCAGGGCTCCTGACGCCCACAC
CCAAGCTGGAGAAGCTCAGTCTGGCTAACAACAACTTGACTGAGCTCCCCGCTGGGCTCCTGAATGGGCT
GGAGAATCTCGACACCCTTCTCCTCCAAGAGAACTCGCTGTATACAATACCAAAGGGCTTTTTTGGGTCC
CACCTCCTGCCTTTTGCTTTTCTCCACGGGAACCCCTGGTTATGCAACTGTGAGATCCTCTATTTTCGTC
GCTGGCTGCAGGACAATGCTGAAAATGTCTACGTATGGAAGCAAGGTGTGGACGTCAAGGCCATGACCTC
TAACGTGGCCAGTGTGCAGTGTGACAATTCAGACAAGTTTCCCGTCTACAAATACCCAGGAAAGGGGTGC
CCCACCCTTGGTGATGAAGGTGACACAGACCTATATGATTACTACCCAGAAGAGGACACTGAGGGCGATA
AGGTGCGTGGCAGCGGCCATCACCATCACCATCACGCGTAAACTAGTGGCGCGCCGGATCCGCCCCTCTC
CCTCCCCCCCCCCTAACGTTACTGGCCGAAGCCGCTTGGAATAAGGCCGGTGTGCGTTTGTCTATATGTT
ATTTTCCACCATATTGCCGTCTTTTGGCAATGTGAGGGCCCGGAAACCTGGCCCTGTCTTCTTGACGAGC
ATTCCTAGGGGTCTTTCCCCTCTCGCCAAAGGAATGCAAGGTCTGTTGAATGTCGTGAAGGAAGCAGTTC
CTCTGGAAGCTTCTTGAAGACAAACAACGTCTGTAGCGACCCTTTGCAGGCAGCGGAACCCCCCACCTGG
CGACAGGTGCCTCTGCGGCCAAAAGCCACGTGTATAAGATACACCTGCAAAGGCGGCACAACCCCAGTGC
CACGTTGTGAGTTGGATAGTTGTGGAAAGAGTCAAATGGCTCTCCTCAAGCGTATTCAACAAGGGGCTGA
AGGATGCCCAGAAGGTACCCCATTGTATGGGATCTGATCTGGGGCCTCGGTACACATGCTTTACATGTGT
TTAGTCGAGGTTAAAAAAACGTCTAGGCCCCCCGAACCACGGGGACGTGGTTTTCCTTTGAAAAACACGA
TGATAATATGGCCACAACCATGGTGAGCAAGGGCGAGGAGCTGTTCACCGGGGTGGTGCCCATCCTGGTC
GAGCTGGACGGCGACGTAAACGGCCACAAGTTCAGCGTGTCCGGCGAGGGCGAGGGCGATGCCACCTACG
GCAAGCTGACCCTGAAGTTCATCTGCACCACCGGCAAGCTGCCCGTGCCCTGGCCCACCCTCGTGACCAC
CCTGACCTACGGCGTGCAGTGCTTCAGCCGCTACCCCGACCACATGAAGCAGCACGACTTCTTCAAGTCC
GCCATGCCCGAAGGCTACGTCCAGGAGCGCACCATCTTCTTCAAGGACGACGGCAACTACAAGACCCGCG
CCGAGGTGAAGTTCGAGGGCGACACCCTGGTGAACCGCATCGAGCTGAAGGGCATCGACTTCAAGGAGGA
CGGCAACATCCTGGGGCACAAGCTGGAGTACAACTACAACAGCCACAACGTCTATATCATGGCCGACAAG
CAGAAGAACGGCATCAAGGTGAACTTCAAGATCCGCCACAACATCGAGGACGGCAGCGTGCAGCTCGCCG
ACCACTACCAGCAGAACACCCCCATCGGCGACGGCCCCGTGCTGCTGCCCGACAACCACTACCTGAGCAC
CCAGTCCGCCCTGAGCAAAGACCCCAACGAGAAGCGCGATCACATGGTCCTGCTGGAGTTCGTGACCGCC
GCCGGGATCACTCTCGGCATGGACGAGCTGTACAAGTAAAGCGGCCGCGACTCTAGATCATAATCAGCCA
TACCACATTTGTAGAGGTTTTACTTGCTTTAAAAAACCTCCCACACCTCCCCCTGAACCTGAAACATAAA
ATGAATGCAATTGTTGTTGTTAACTTGTTTATTGCAGCTTATAATGGTTACAAATAAAGCAATAGCATCA
CAAATTTCACAAATAAAGCATTTTTTTCACTGCATTCTAGTTGTGGTTTGTCCAAACTCATCAATGTATC
TTAAGGCGTAAATTGTAAGCGTTAATATTTTGTTAAAATTCGCGTTAAATTTTTGTTAAATCAGCTCATT
TTTTAACCAATAGGCCGAAATCGGCAAAATCCCTTATAAATCAAAAGAATAGACCGAGATAGGGT
[37 nt withheld, positions 3286-3322]
AAAGAACGTGGACTCCAACGTCAAAGG
[49 nt withheld, positions 3350-3398]
T
[91 nt withheld, positions 3400-3490]
G
[124 nt withheld, positions 3492-3615]
CAGGTGGCACTTTTCGGGGAAATGTGCGCGGAACCCCTATTTGTTTATTTTTCTAAATACATTCAAATAT
GTATCCGCTCATGAGACAATAACCCTGATAAATGCTTCAATAATATTGAAAAAGGAAGAGTCCTGAGGCG
GAAAGAACCAGCTGTGGAATGTGTGTCAGTTAGGGTGTGGAAAGTCCCCAGGCTCCCCAGCAGGCAGAAG
TATGCAAAGCATGCATCTCAATTAGTCAGCAACCAGGTGTGGAAAGTCCCCAGGCTCCCCAGCAGGCAGA
AGTATGCAAAGCATGCATCTCAATTAGTCAGCAACCATAGTCCCGCCCCTAACTCCGCCCATCCCGCCCC
TAACTCCGCCCAGTTCCGCCCATTCTCCGCCCCATGGCTGACTAATTTTTTTTATTTATGCAGAGGCCGA
GGCCGCCTCGGCCTCTGAGCTATTCCAGAAGTAGTGAGGAGGCTTTTTTGGAGGCCTAGGCTTTTGCAAA
GATCGATCAAGAGACAGGATGAGGATCGTTTCGCATGATTGAACAAGATGGATTGCACGCAGGTTCTCCG
GCCGCTTGGGTGGAGAGGCTATTCGGCTATGACTGGGCACAACAGACAATCGGCTGCTCTGATGCCGCCG
TGTTCCGGCTGTCAGCGCAGGGGCGCCCGGTTCTTTTTGTCAAGACCGACCTGTCCGGTGCCCTGAATGA
ACTGCAAGACGAGGCAGCGCGGCTATCGTGGCTGGCCACGACGGGCGTTCCTTGCGCAGCTGTGCTCGAC
GTTGTCACTGAAGCGGGAAGGGACTGGCTGCTATTGGGCGAAGTGCCGGGGCAGGATCTCCTGTCATCTC
ACCTTGCTCCTGCCGAGAAAGTATCCATCATGGCTGATGCAATGCGGCGGCTGCATACGCTTGATCCGGC
TACCTGCCCATTCGACCACCAAGCGAAACATCGCATCGAGCGAGCACGTACTCGGATGGAAGCCGGTCTT
GTCGATCAGGATGATCTGGACGAAGAGCATCAGGGGCTCGCGCCAGCCGAACTGTTCGCCAGGCTCAAGG
CGAGCATGCCCGACGGCGAGGATCTCGTCGTGACCCATGGCGATGCCTGCTTGCCGAATATCATGGTGGA
AAATGGCCGCTTTTCTGGATTCATCGACTGTGGCCGGCTGGGTGTGGCGGACCGCTATCAGGACATAGCG
TTGGCTACCCGTGATATTGCTGAAGAGCTTGGCGGCGAATGGGCTGACCGCTTCCTCGTGCTTTACGGTA
TCGCCGCTCCCGATTCGCAGCGCATCGCCTTCTATCGCCTTCTTGACGAGTTCTTCTGAGCGGGACTCTG
GGGTTCGAAATGACCGACCAAGCGACGCCCAACCTGCCATCACGAGATTTCGATTCCACCGCCGCCTTCT
ATGAAAGGTTGGGCTTCGGAATCGTTTTCCGGGACGCCGGCTGGATGATCCTCCAGCGCGGGGATCTCAT
GCTGGAGTTCTTCGCCCACCCTAGGGGGAGGCTAACTGAAACACGGAAGGAGACAATACCGGAAGGAACC
CGCGCTATGACGGCAATAAAAAGACAGAATAAAACGCACGGTGTTGGGTCGTTTGTTCATAAACGCGGGG
TTCGGTCCCAGGGCTGGCACTCTGTCGATACCCCACCGAGACCCCATTGGGGCCAATACGCCCGCGTTTC
TTCCTTTTCCCCACCCCACCCCCCAAGTTCGGGTGAAGGCCCAGGGCTCGCAGCCAACGTCGGGGCGGCA
GGCCCTGCCATAGCCTCAGGTTACTCATATATACTTTAGATTGATTTAAAACTTCATTTTTAATTTAAAA
GGATCTAGGTGAAGATCCTTTTTGATAATCTCATGACCAAAATCCCTTAACGTGAGTTTTCGTTCCACTG
AGCGTCAGACCCCGTAGAAAAGATCAAAGGATCTTCTTGAGATCCTTTTTTTCTGCGCGTAATCTGCTGC
TTGCAAACAAAAAAACCACCGCTACCAGCGGTGGTTTGTTTGCCGGATCAAGAGCTACCAACTCTTTTTC
CGAAGGTAACTGGCTTCAGCAGAGCGCAGATACCAAATACTGTTCTTCTAGTGTAGCCGTAGTTAGGCCA
CCACTTCAAGAACTCTGTAGCACCGCCTACATACCTCGCTCTGCTAATCCTGTTACCAGTGGCTGCTGCC
AGTGGCGATAAGTCGTGTCTTACCGGGTTGGACTCAAGACGATAGTTACCGGATAAGGCGCAGCGGTCGG
GCTGAACGGGGGGTTCGTGCACACAGCCCAGCTTGGAGCGAACGACCTACACCGAACTGAGATACCTACA
GCGTGAGCTATGAGAAAGCGCCACGCTTCCCGAAGGGAGAAAGGCGGACAGGTATCCGGTAAGCGGCAGG
GTCGGAACAGGAGAGCGCACGAGGGAGCTTCCAGGGGGAAACGCCTGGTATCTTTATAGTCCTGTCGGGT
TTCGCCACCTCTGACTTGAGCGTCGATTTTTGTGATGCTCGTCAGGGGGGCGGAGCCTATGGAAAAACGC
CAGCAACGCGGCCTTTTTACGGTTCCTGGCCTTTTGCTGGCCTTTTGCTCACATGTTCTTTCCTGCGTTA
TCCCCTGATTCTGTGGATAACCGTATTACCGCCATGCAT
